>Addgene plasmid #172126 | pAAV-pEF1a-DIO-tTAc | addgene full sequence | sequence record 343532 | Addgene NGS Result
CCTGCAGGCAGCTGCGCGCTCGCTCGCTCACTGAGGCCGCCCGGGCGTCGGGCGACCTTTGGTCGCCCGG
CCTCAGTGAGCGAGCGAGCGCGCAGAGAGGGAGTGGCCAACTCCATCACTAGGGGTTCCTGCGGCCGCAC
GCGTAAGCTTTGCAAAGATGGATAAAGTTTTAAACAGAGAGGAATCTTTGCAGCTAATGGACCTTCTAGG
TCTTGAAAGGAGTGGGAATTGGCTCCGGTGCCCGTCAGTGGGCAGAGCGCACATCGCCCACAGTCCCCGA
GAAGTTGGGGGGAGGGGTCGGCAATTGAACCGGTGCCTAGAGAAGGTGGCGCGGGGTAAACTGGGAAAGT
GATGTCGTGTACTGGCTCCGCCTTTTTCCCGAGGGTGGGGGAGAACCGTATATAAGTGCAGTAGTCGCCG
TGAACGTTCTTTTTCGCAACGGGTTTGCCGCCAGAACACAGGTAAGTGCCGTGTGTGGTTCCCGCGGGCC
TGGCCTCTTTACGGGTTATGGCCCTTGCGTGCCTTGAATTACTTCCACCTGGCTGCAGTACGTGATTCTT
GATCCCGAGCTTCGGGTTGGAAGTGGGTGGGAGAGTTCGAGGCCTTGCGCTTAAGGAGCCCCTTCGCCTC
GTGCTTGAGTTGAGGCCTGGCCTGGGCGCTGGGGCCGCCGCGTGCGAATCTGGTGGCACCTTCGCGCCTG
TCTCGCTGCTTTCGATAAGTCTCTAGCCATTTAAAATTTTTGATGACCTGCTGCGACGCTTTTTTTCTGG
CAAGATAGTCTTGTAAATGCGGGCCAAGATCTGCACACTGGTATTTCGGTTTTTGGGGCCGCGGGCGGCG
ACGGGGCCCGTGCGTCCCAGCGCACATGTTCGGCGAGGCGGGGCCTGCGAGCGCGGCCACCGAGAATCGG
ACGGGGGTAGTCTCAAGCTGGCCGGCCTGCTCTGGTGCCTGGCCTCGCGCCGCCGTGTATCGCCCCGCCC
TGGGCGGCAAGGCTGGCCCGGTCGGCACCAGTTGCGTGAGCGGAAAGATGGCCGCTTCCCGGCCCTGCTG
CAGGGAGCTCAAAATGGAGGACGCGGCGCTCGGGAGAGCGGGCGGGTGAGTCACCCACACAAAGGAAAAG
GGCCTTTCCGTCCTCAGCCGTCGCTTCATGTGACTCCACGGAGTACCGGGCGCCGTCCAGGCACCTCGAT
TAGTTCTCGAGCTTTTGGAGTACGTCGTCTTTAGGTTGGGGGGAGGGGTTTTATGCGATGGAGTTTCCCC
ACACTGAGTGGGTGGAGACTGAAGTTAGGCCAGCTTGGCACTTGATGTAATTCTCCTTGGAATTTGCCCT
TTTTGAGTTTGGATCTTGGTTCATTCTCAAGCCTCAGACAGTGGTTCAAAGTTTTTTTCTTCCATTTCAG
GTGTCGTGAGGTACCGGATCCTCTAGAGTCGACTCCGGAATAACTTCGTATAGGATACTTTATACGAAGT
TATGCAGAATGGTAGCTGGATTGTAGCTGCTATTAGCAATATGAAACCTCTTAATAACTTCGTATAGCAT
ACATTATACGAAGTTATGGCGCGCCTTACCCGGGGAGCATGTCAAGGTCAAAATCGTCAAGAGCGTCAGC
AGGCAGCATATCAAGGTCAAAGTCGTCAAGGGCATCGGCTGGGAGCATGTCTAAGTCAAAATCGTCAAGG
GCGTCGGCCGGCACGTCGCTGCTGCTGCTGTTGTGGGTCAGGATGTCGTTGGCGTAGAACAGGTGGTTGC
CGCTCACCTCGATGTCGATCAGCTCGCGCTCGTCCAGCTCCTCGATCTTCAGGATCTTCTTCAGCATCAT
GGTGGCGCTAGCATAACTTCGTATAAAGTATCCTATACGAAGTTATTTGCCTTAACCCAGAAATTATCAC
TGTTATTCTTTAGAATGGTGCAAAGAATAACTTCGTATAATGTATGCTATACGAAGTTATGAATTCGATA
TCAAGCTTATCGATAATCAACCTCTGGATTACAAAATTTGTGAAAGATTGACTGGTATTCTTAACTATGT
TGCTCCTTTTACGCTATGTGGATACGCTGCTTTAATGCCTTTGTATCATGCTATTGCTTCCCGTATGGCT
TTCATTTTCTCCTCCTTGTATAAATCCTGGTTGCTGTCTCTTTATGAGGAGTTGTGGCCCGTTGTCAGGC
AACGTGGCGTGGTGTGCACTGTGTTTGCTGACGCAACCCCCACTGGTTGGGGCATTGCCACCACCTGTCA
GCTCCTTTCCGGGACTTTCGCTTTCCCCCTCCCTATTGCCACGGCGGAACTCATCGCCGCCTGCCTTGCC
CGCTGCTGGACAGGGGCTCGGCTGTTGGGCACTGACAATTCCGTGGTGTTGTCGGGGAAATCATCGTCCT
TTCCTTGGCTGCTCGCCTATGTTGCCACCTGGATTCTGCGCGGGACGTCCTTCTGCTACGTCCCTTCGGC
CCTCAATCCAGCGGACCTTCCTTCCCGCGGCCTGCTGCCGGCTCTGCGGCCTCTTCCGCGTCTTCGCCTT
CGCCCTCAGACGAGTCGGATCTCCCTTTGGGCCGCCTCCCCGCATCGATACCGAGCGCTGCTCGAGAGAT
CTACGGGTGGCATCCCTGTGACCCCTCCCCAGTGCCTCTCCTGGCCCTGGAAGTTGCCACTCCAGTGCCC
ACCAGCCTTGTCCTAATAAAATTAAGTTGCATCATTTTGTCTGACTAGGTGTCCTTCTATAATATTATGG
GGTGGAGGGGGGTGGTATGGAGCAAGGGGCAAGTTGGGAAGACAACCTGTAGGGCCTGCGGGGTCTATTG
GGAACCAAGCTGGAGTGCAGTGGCACAATCTTGGCTCACTGCAATCTCCGCCTCCTGGGTTCAAGCGATT
CTCCTGCCTCAGCCTCCCGAGTTGTTGGGATTCCAGGCATGCATGACCAGGCTCAGCTAATTTTTGTTTT
TTTGGTAGAGACGGGGTTTCACCATATTGGCCAGGCTGGTCTCCAACTCCTAATCTCAGGTGATCTACCC
ACCTTGGCCTCCCAAATTGCTGGGATTACAGGCGTGAACCACTGCTCCCTTCCCTGTCCTTCTGATTTTG
TAGGTAACCACGTGCGGACCGAGCGGCCGCAGGAACCCCTAGTGATGGAGTTGGCCACTCCCTCTCTGCG
CGCTCGCTCGCTCACTGAGGCCGGGCGACCAAAGGTCGCCCGACGCCCGGGCTTTGCCCGGGCGGCCTCA
GTGAGCGAGCGAGCGCGCAGCTGCCTGCAGGGGCGCCTGATGCGGTATTTTCTCCTTACGCATCTGTGCG
GTATTTCACACCGCATA
[95 nt withheld, positions 3308-3402]
T
[46 nt withheld, positions 3404-3449]
C
[141 nt withheld, positions 3451-3591]
CCTTTGACGTTGGAGTCCACGTTCTTT
[37 nt withheld, positions 3619-3655]
ACTCTATCTCGGGCTATTCTTTTGATTTATAAGGGATTTTGCCGATTTCGGTCTATTGGTTAAAAAATGA
GCTGATTTAACAAAAATTTAACGCGAATTTTAACAAAATATTAACGTTTACAATTTTATGGTGCACTCTC
AGTACAATCTGCTCTGATGCCGCATAGTTAAGCCAGCCCCGACACCCGCCAACACCCGCTGACGCGCCCT
GACGGGCTTGTCTGCTCCCGGCATCCGCTTACAGACAAGCTGTGACCGTCTCCGGGAGCTGCATGTGTCA
GAGGTTTTCACCGTCATCACCGAAACGCGCGAGACGAAAGGGCCTCGTGATACGCCTATTTTTATAGGTT
AATGTCATGATAATAATGGTTTCTTAGACGTCAGGTGGCACTTTTCGGGGAAATGTGCGCGGAACCCCTA
TTTGTTTATTTTTCTAAATACATTCAAATATGTATCCGCTCATGAGACAATAACCCTGATAAATGCTTCA
ATAATATTGAAAAAGGAAGAGTATGAGTATTCAACATTTCCGTGTCGCCCTTATTCCCTTTTTTGCGGCA
TTTTGCCTTCCTGTTTTTGCTCACCCAGAAACGCTGGTGAAAGTAAAAGATGCTGAAGATCAGTTGGGTG
CACGAGTGGGTTACATCGAACTGGATCTCAACAGCGGTAAGATCCTTGAGAGTTTTCGCCCCGAAGAACG
TTTTCCAATGATGAGCACTTTTAAAGTTCTGCTATGTGGCGCGGTATTATCCCGTATTGACGCCGGGCAA
GAGCAACTCGGTCGCCGCATACACTATTCTCAGAATGACTTGGTTGAGTACTCACCAGTCACAGAAAAGC
ATCTTACGGATGGCATGACAGTAAGAGAATTATGCAGTGCTGCCATAACCATGAGTGATAACACTGCGGC
CAACTTACTTCTGACAACGATCGGAGGACCGAAGGAGCTAACCGCTTTTTTGCACAACATGGGGGATCAT
GTAACTCGCCTTGATCGTTGGGAACCGGAGCTGAATGAAGCCATACCAAACGACGAGCGTGACACCACGA
TGCCTGTAGCAATGGCAACAACGTTGCGCAAACTATTAACTGGCGAACTACTTACTCTAGCTTCCCGGCA
ACAATTAATAGACTGGATGGAGGCGGATAAAGTTGCAGGACCACTTCTGCGCTCGGCCCTTCCGGCTGGC
TGGTTTATTGCTGATAAATCTGGAGCCGGTGAGCGTGGGTCTCGCGGTATCATTGCAGCACTGGGGCCAG
ATGGTAAGCCCTCCCGTATCGTAGTTATCTACACGACGGGGAGTCAGGCAACTATGGATGAACGAAATAG
ACAGATCGCTGAGATAGGTGCCTCACTGATTAAGCATTGGTAACTGTCAGACCAAGTTTACTCATATATA
CTTTAGATTGATTTAAAACTTCATTTTTAATTTAAAAGGATCTAGGTGAAGATCCTTTTTGATAATCTCA
TGACCAAAATCCCTTAACGTGAGTTTTCGTTCCACTGAGCGTCAGACCCCGTAGAAAAGATCAAAGGATC
TTCTTGAGATCCTTTTTTTCTGCGCGTAATCTGCTGCTTGCAAACAAAAAAACCACCGCTACCAGCGGTG
GTTTGTTTGCCGGATCAAGAGCTACCAACTCTTTTTCCGAAGGTAACTGGCTTCAGCAGAGCGCAGATAC
CAAATACTGTTCTTCTAGTGTAGCCGTAGTTAGGCCACCACTTCAAGAACTCTGTAGCACCGCCTACATA
CCTCGCTCTGCTAATCCTGTTACCAGTGGCTGCTGCCAGTGGCGATAAGTCGTGTCTTACCGGGTTGGAC
TCAAGACGATAGTTACCGGATAAGGCGCAGCGGTCGGGCTGAACGGGGGGTTCGTGCACACAGCCCAGCT
TGGAGCGAACGACCTACACCGAACTGAGATACCTACAGCGTGAGCTATGAGAAAGCGCCACGCTTCCCGA
AGGGAGAAAGGCGGACAGGTATCCGGTAAGCGGCAGGGTCGGAACAGGAGAGCGCACGAGGGAGCTTCCA
GGGGGAAACGCCTGGTATCTTTATAGTCCTGTCGGGTTTCGCCACCTCTGACTTGAGCGTCGATTTTTGT
GATGCTCGTCAGGGGGGCGGAGCCTATGGAAAAACGCCAGCAACGCGGCCTTTTTACGGTTCCTGGCCTT
TTGCTGGCCTTTTGCTCACATGT
Features (pLannotate 1.2.2; 23 found; start..end, strand, type, name):
     12..39      +  repeat_region  AAV2 ITR (fragment): inverted terminal repeat of adeno-associated virus serotype 2 inverted
     68..95      +  repeat_region  AAV2 ITR (fragment): inverted terminal repeat of adeno-associated virus serotype 2 inverted
    158..224     +  CDS            small t antigen (fragment): SV40 (simian virus 40) small t antigen
    231..1409    +  promoter       EF-1α promoter: strong constitutive promoter for human elongation factor EF-1α
   1416..1433    +  misc_feature   MCS (fragment): pUC18/19 multiple cloning site
   1440..1473    +  protein_bind   lox2272: Cre-mediated recombination occurs in the 8-bp core sequence (GGATACTT). lox2272 sites are compatible with each other, but incompatible with loxP or loxN sites (Lee and Saito, 1988). Cre recombinase
   1474..1523    -  intron         β-globin intron (fragment): internally truncated intron from human β-globin
   1524..1557    +  protein_bind   loxP: Cre-mediated recombination occurs in the 8-bp core sequence (GCATACAT). Cre recombinase
   1575..1685    -  CDS            VP48: 3 tandem repeats of the minimal activation domain of herpes simplex virus VP16 (Cheng et al., 2013)
   1833..1866    -  protein_bind   lox2272: Cre-mediated recombination occurs in the 8-bp core sequence (GGATACTT). lox2272 sites are compatible with each other, but incompatible with loxP or loxN sites (Lee and Saito, 1988). Cre recombinase
   1867..1916    -  intron         β-globin intron (fragment): internally truncated intron from human β-globin
   1917..1950    -  protein_bind   loxP: Cre-mediated recombination occurs in the 8-bp core sequence (GCATACAT). Cre recombinase
   1951..1975    +  misc_feature   MCS (fragment): pBluescript multiple cloning site
   1975..2563    +  misc_feature   WPRE: woodchuck hepatitis virus posttranscriptional regulatory element
   2595..3071    +  polyA_signal   hGH poly(A) signal: human growth hormone polyadenylation signal
   3111..3251    +  repeat_region  AAV2 ITR: inverted terminal repeat of adeno-associated virus serotype 2 inverted
   3256..3307    -  misc_feature   bom (fragment): basis of mobility region from pBR322
   3326..3781    +  rep_origin     f1 ori (sequence partly withheld): f1 bacteriophage origin of replication; arrow indicates direction of (+) strand synthesis
   3782..3831    -  misc_feature   bom (fragment): basis of mobility region from pBR322
   3933..3968    -  CDS            rop (fragment): Rop protein, which maintains plasmids at low copy number; rop
   4063..4167    +  promoter       AmpR promoter: bla
   4168..5028    +  CDS            AmpR: β-lactamase; bla; confers resistance to ampicillin, carbenicillin, and related antibiotics
   5199..5787    +  rep_origin     ori: high-copy-number ColE1/pMB1/pBR322/pUC origin of replication
