[The description below was written by a language model from this plasmid's Addgene catalogue record and pLannotate feature annotations shown in this document.]
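Description:
pAAV-pEF1a-DIO-tTAc is an adeno-associated virus transfer plasmid (about 5.8 kb) for Cre-dependent expression of the C-terminal half of an intein-split tetracycline transactivator. It is maintained in E. coli through a high-copy ColE1/pUC-type origin with ampicillin selection (AmpR), and it also carries an f1 phage origin. The expression cassette is flanked by AAV2 inverted terminal repeats. One is annotated as intact and the other only as short fragments in the sequenced record, which may reflect how hard ITRs are to sequence or a partial deletion. The ITRs allow the cassette to be packaged into recombinant AAV particles for delivery to mammalian cells.

The catalogue lists the promoter as CaMKII. However, the plasmid name, the parental backbone and the annotated sequence all indicate the human EF-1α promoter, and no CaMKII element appears in the feature table. Downstream lies a DIO (double-inverted open reading frame) arrangement, with pairs of incompatible lox2272 and loxP sites in opposing orientation bracketing the small synthetic InteinC-tTAc insert. The insert sits in the antisense orientation, and its VP16-derived minimal activation domain repeats are annotated on the minus strand. In Cre-positive cells, recombination inverts the insert and locks it into the sense orientation, permitting transcription. A WPRE then enhances transcript expression, and the human growth hormone polyadenylation signal terminates the message.

On its own, the InteinC-tTAc fragment is intended to be an incomplete transactivator. According to the associated publication title, it belongs to an intein-split system in which protein trans-splicing with a complementary N-terminal fragment reconstitutes functional tTA. This allows intersectional targeting of neuronal populations for imaging and optogenetic manipulation.
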