Addgene plasmid #172126: pAAV-pEF1a-DIO-tTAc
Purpose: Expression of InteinC-tTAC in Cre recombinase positive cells
Depositing lab: Chun Xu. Depositing organization: Center for Excellence in Brain Science and Intelligence Technology, Chinese Academy of Sciences. Publication: An intein-split transactivator for intersectional neural imaging and optogenetic manipulation. Chen HS, Zhang XL, Yang RR, Wang GL, Zhu XY, Xu YF, Wang DY, Zhang N, Qiu S, Zhan LJ, Shen ZM, Xu XH, Long G, Xu C. Nat Commun. 2022 Jun 23;13(1):3605. doi: 10.1038/s41467-022-31255-x. PubMed 35739125.
Backbone
  Vector backbone: pAAV-EF1a-DIO-TVA950-T2A-CVS16G-WPRE
  Backbone size w/o insert (bp): 5590
  Vector type: AAV
Growth in bacteria
  Bacterial resistance: Ampicillin, 100 μg/mL
  Growth temperature: 37°C
  Growth strain: NEB Stable
  Copy number: High Copy
Gene/Insert
  Gene/Insert name: InteinC-tTAc
  Species: Synthetic
  Insert size (bp): 268
  Promoter: CaMKII
  Cloning method: Ligation Independent Cloning
  Sequencing primers: 5′ ggcacttgatgtaattctcc; 3′ gcgtaaaaggagcaacatag
Resource information
  A portion of this plasmid was derived from a plasmid made by: tTAC from pAAV-TRE-fDIO-GFP-IRES-tTA(Addgene #118026), InteinC from pLKO-IntC-Flag (An intein-mediated modulation of protein stability system and its application to study human cytomegalovirus essential gene function. Deng Pan, et al. Sci Rep, 2016. 6: p. 26167.)
Terms and licenses: Academic/Nonprofit Terms; Industry Terms: Not Available to Industry
Depositor comments: Used Infusion cloning. 5' cloning site: AscI (not destroyed), 3' cloning site: NheI (not destroyed). Please visit https://www.biorxiv.org/content/10.1101/2021.04.05.438407v1 for bioRxiv preprint.
How to cite: pAAV-pEF1a-DIO-tTAc was a gift from Chun Xu (Addgene plasmid # 172126 ; http://n2t.net/addgene:172126 ; RRID:Addgene_172126)
